>Addgene plasmid #201458 | pCMV6-AN-HA_WT RAD23A | addgene full sequence | sequence record 395055 | Addgene NGS Result
AACAAAATATTAACGCTTACAATTTCCATTCGCCATTCAGGCTGCGCAACTGTTGGGAAGGGCGATCGGT
GCGGGCCTCTTCGCTATTACGCCAGCTGGCGAAAGGGGGATGTGCTGCAAGGCGATTAAGTTGGGTAACG
CCAGGGTTTTCCCAGTCACGACGTTGTAAAACGACGGCCAGTGCCAAGCTGATCTATACATTGAATCAAT
ATTGGCAATTAGCCATATTAGTCATTGGTTATATAGCATAAATCAATATTGGCTATTGGCCATTGCATAC
GTTGTATCTATATCATAATATGTACATTTATATTGGCTCATGTCCAATATGACCGCCATGTTGACATTGA
TTATTGACTAGTTATTAATAGTAATCAATTACGGGGTCATTAGTTCATAGCCCATATATGGAGTTCCGCG
TTACATAACTTACGGTAAATGGCCCGCCTGGCTGACCGCCCAACGACCCCCGCCCATTGACGTCAATAAT
GACGTATGTTCCCATAGTAACGCCAATAGGGACTTTCCATTGACGTCAATGGGTGGAGTATTTACGGTAA
ACTGCCCACTTGGCAGTACATCAAGTGTATCATATGCCAAGTCCGCCCCCTATTGACGTCAATGACGGTA
AATGGCCCGCCTGGCATTATGCCCAGTACATGACCTTACGGGACTTTCCTACTTGGCAGTACATCTACGT
ATTAGTCATCGCTATTACCATGGTGATGCGGTTTTGGCAGTACACCAATGGGCGTGGATAGCGGTTTGAC
TCACGGGGATTTCCAAGTCTCCACCCCATTGACGTCAATGGGAGTTTGTTTTGGCACCAAAATCAACGGG
ACTTTCCAAAATGTCGTAATAACCCCGCCCCGTTGACGCAAATGGGCGGTAGGCGTGTACGGTGGGAGGT
CTATATAAGCAGAGCTCGTTTAGTGAACCGTCAGAATTTTGTAATACGACTCACTATAGGGCGGCCGGGA
ATTCGTCGACTGGATCCGGTACCGAGGAGATCTGCCACCATGTACCCATACGATGTTCCAGATTACGCTG
CGATCGCCATGGAGCATATGGCCGTCACTATTACCCTGAAGACCCTGCAGCAGCAGACATTCAAGATTCG
GATGGAACCTGATGAGACAGTCAAAGTCCTGAAAGAGAAGATCGAGGCAGAAAAAGGACGAGACGCATTC
CCTGTCGCAGGACAGAAGCTGATCTACGCTGGGAAAATTCTGTCCGACGATGTGCCAATCAGGGACTATC
GCATTGATGAGAAGAACTTTGTGGTCGTGATGGTGACTAAGACCAAAGCCGGCCAGGGGACATCTGCTCC
CCCTGAAGCAAGTCCAACTGCCGCTCCCGAGAGCTCCACCTCTTTCCCACCCGCCCCAACATCCGGAATG
TCTCACCCTCCACCCGCAGCCCGCGAAGACAAATCCCCCTCTGAGGAAAGCGCCCCTACCACATCCCCAG
AGAGTGTCTCAGGCAGCGTGCCCTCTAGTGGATCAAGCGGCCGAGAGGAAGATGCTGCATCAACACTGGT
GACTGGAAGCGAGTACGAAACCATGCTGACAGAGATCATGAGTATGGGCTATGAGCGGGAAAGAGTCGTG
GCCGCTCTGCGAGCCAGCTACAACAATCCCCACCGGGCTGTGGAGTATCTGCTGACTGGGATTCCTGGCA
GCCCCGAGCCTGAACATGGGTCTGTCCAAGAAAGTCAGGTGTCAGAGCAGCCAGCAACCGAGGCAGCAGG
AGAAAACCCACTGGAGTTCCTGAGAGATCAGCCCCAGTTTCAGAACATGAGGCAGGTCATCCAGCAGAAT
CCAGCACTGCTGCCTGCTCTGCTGCAGCAGCTGGGCCAGGAAAACCCTCAGCTGCTGCAGCAGATCTCCA
GGCATCAGGAGCAGTTTATTCAGATGCTGAATGAACCTCCAGGGGAGCTGGCCGACATCTCTGATGTCGA
GGGCGAAGTGGGGGCAATTGGAGAGGAAGCCCCTCAGATGAATTACATCCAGGTCACCCCACAGGAGAAG
GAAGCTATTGAACGGCTGAAAGCACTGGGCTTCCCCGAGAGCCTGGTCATCCAGGCCTATTTTGCTTGCG
AGAAGAACGAAAATCTGGCTGCAAACTTCCTGCTGAGCCAGAATTTTGACGATGAGTAAGAATTCGGATC
CACGCGTAAGCTTCTCGAGACGCGTTAAGCGGCCGCACTCGAGGTTTAAACGGCCGGCCGCGGTCATAGC
TGTTTCCTGAACAGATCCCGGGTGGCATCCCTGTGACCCCTCCCCAGTGCCTCTCCTGGCCCTGGAAGTT
GCCACTCCAGTGCCCACCAGCCTTGTCCTAATAAAATTAAGTTGCATCATTTTGTCTGACTAGGTGTCCT
TCTATAATATTATGGGGTGGAGGGGGGTGGTATGGAGCAAGGGGCAAGTTGGGAAGACAACCTGTAGGGC
CTGCGGGGTCTATTGGGAACCAAGCTGGAGTGCAGTGGCACAATCTTGGCTCACTGCAATCTCCGCCTCC
TGGGTTCAAGCGATTCTCCTGCCTCAGCCTCCCGAGTTGTTGGGATTCCAGGCATGCATGACCAGGCTCA
GCTAATTTTTGTTTTTTTGGTAGAGACGGGGTTTCACCATATTGGCCAGGCTGGTCTCCAACTCCTAATC
TCAGGTGATCTACCCACCTTGGCCTCCCAAATTGCTGGGATTACAGGCGTGAACCACTGCTCCCTTCCCT
GTCCTTCTGATTTTAAAATAACTATACCAGCAGGAGGACGTCCAGACACAGCATAGGCTACCTGGCCATG
CCCAACCGGTGGGACATTTGAGTTGCTTGCTTGGCACTGTCCTCTCATGCGTTGGGTCCACTCAGTAGAT
GCCTGTTGAATTGGGTACGCGGCCAGCTTGGCTGTGGAATGTGTGTCAGTTAGGGTGTGGAAAGTCCCCA
GGCTCCCCAGCAGGCAGAAGTATGCAAAGCATGCATCTCAATTAGTCAGCAACCAGGTGTGGAAAGTCCC
CAGGCTCCCCAGCAGGCAGAAGTATGCAAAGCATGCATCTCAATTAGTCAGCAACCATAGTCCCGCCCCT
AACTCCGCCCATCCCGCCCCTAACTCCGCCCAGTTCCGCCCATTCTCCGCCCCATGGCTGACTAATTTTT
TTTATTTATGCAGAGGCCGAGGCCGCCTCGGCCTCTGAGCTATTCCAGAAGTAGTGAGGAGGCTTTTTTG
GAGGCCTAGGCTTTTGCAAAAAGCTCCCGGGAGCTTGTATATCCATTTTCGGATCTGATCAAGAGACAGG
ATGAGGATCGTTTCGCATGATTGAACAAGATGGATTGCACGCAGGTTCTCCGGCCGCTTGGGTGGAGAGG
CTATTCGGCTATGACTGGGCACAACAGACAATCGGCTGCTCTGATGCCGCCGTGTTCCGGCTGTCAGCGC
AGGGGCGCCCGGTTCTTTTTGTCAAGACCGACCTGTCCGGTGCCCTGAATGAACTGCAGGACGAGGCAGC
GCGGCTATCGTGGCTGGCCACGACGGGCGTTCCTTGCGCAGCTGTGCTCGACGTTGTCACTGAAGCGGGA
AGGGACTGGCTGCTATTGGGCGAAGTGCCGGGGCAGGATCTCCTGTCATCTCACCTTGCTCCTGCCGAGA
AAGTATCCATCATGGCTGATGCAATGCGGCGGCTGCATACGCTTGATCCGGCTACCTGCCCATTCGACCA
CCAAGCGAAACATCGCATCGAGCGAGCACGTACTCGGATGGAAGCCGGTCTTGTCGATCAGGATGATCTG
GACGAAGAGCATCAGGGGCTCGCGCCAGCCGAACTGTTCGCCAGGCTCAAGGCGCGCATGCCCGACGGCG
AGGATCTCGTCGTGACCCATGGCGATGCCTGCTTGCCGAATATCATGGTGGAAAATGGCCGCTTTTCTGG
ATTCATCGACTGTGGCCGGCTGGGTGTGGCCGACCGCTATCAGGACATAGCGTTGGCTACCCGTGATATT
GCTGAAGAGCTTGGCGGCGAATGGGCTGACCGCTTCCTCGTGCTTTACGGTATCGCCGCTCCCGATTCGC
AGCGCATCGCCTTCTATCGCCTTCTTGACGAGTTCTTCTGAGCGGGACTCTGGGGTTCGAAATGACCGAC
CAAGCGACGCCCAACCTGCCATCACGAGATTTCGATTCCACCGCCGCCTTCTATGAAAGGTTGGGCTTCG
GAATCGTTTTCCGGGACGCCGGCTGGATGATCCTCCAGCGCGGGGATCTCATGCTGGAGTTCTTCGCCCA
CCCCAACTTGTTTATTGCAGCTTATAATGGTTACAAATAAAGCAATAGCATCACAAATTTCACAAATAAA
GCATTTTTTTCACTGCATTCTAGTTGTGGTTTGTCCAAACTCATCAATGTATCTTATCATGTCTGTATAC
CGTCGACCTCTAGCTAGAGCTTGGCGTAATCATGGTCATAGCTGTTTCCTGTGTGAAATTGTTATCCGCT
CACAATTCCACACAACATACGAGCCGGAAGCATAAAGTGTAAAGCCTGGGGTGCCTAATGAGTGAGCTAA
CTCACATTAATTGCGTTGCGCTCACTGCCCGCTTTCCAGTCGGGAAACCTGTCGTGCCAGCTGCATTAAT
GAATCGGCCAACGCGCGGGGAGAGGCGGTTTGCGTATTGGGCGCTCTTCCGCTTCCTCGCTCACTGACTC
GCTGCGCTCGGTCGTTCGGCTGCGGCGAGCGGTATCAGCTCACTCAAAGGCGGTAATACGGTTATCCACA
GAATCAGGGGATAACGCAGGAAAGAACATGTGAGCAAAAGGCCAGCAAAAGGCCAGGAACCGTAAAAAGG
CCGCGTTGCTGGCGTTTTTCCATAGGCTCCGCCCCCCTGACGAGCATCACAAAAATCGACGCTCAAGTCA
GAGGTGGCGAAACCCGACAGGACTATAAAGATACCAGGCGTTTCCCCCTGGAAGCTCCCTCGTGCGCTCT
CCTGTTCCGACCCTGCCGCTTACCGGATACCTGTCCGCCTTTCTCCCTTCGGGAAGCGTGGCGCTTTCTC
ATAGCTCACGCTGTAGGTATCTCAGTTCGGTGTAGGTCGTTCGCTCCAAGCTGGGCTGTGTGCACGAACC
CCCCGTTCAGCCCGACCGCTGCGCCTTATCCGGTAACTATCGTCTTGAGTCCAACCCGGTAAGACACGAC
TTATCGCCACTGGCAGCAGCCACTGGTAACAGGATTAGCAGAGCGAGGTATGTAGGCGGTGCTACAGAGT
TCTTGAAGTGGTGGCCTAACTACGGCTACACTAGAAGAACAGTATTTGGTATCTGCGCTCTGCTGAAGCC
AGTTACCTTCGGAAAAAGAGTTGGTAGCTCTTGATCCGGCAAACAAACCACCGCTGGTAGCGGTGGTTTT
TTTGTTTGCAAGCAGCAGATTACGCGCAGAAAAAAAGGATCTCAAGAAGATCCTTTGATCTTTTCTACGG
GGTCTGACGCTCAGTGGAACGAAAACTCACGTTAAGGGATTTTGGTCATGAGATTATCAAAAAGGATCTT
CACCTAGATCCTTTTAAATTAAAAATGAAGTTTTAAATCAATCTAAAGTATATATGAGTAAACTTGGTCT
GACAGTTACCAATGCTTAATCAGTGAGGCACCTATCTCAGCGATCTGTCTATTTCGTTCATCCATAGTTG
CCTGACTCCCCGTCGTGTAGATAACTACGATACGGGAGGGCTTACCATCTGGCCCCAGTGCTGCAATGAT
ACCGCGAGACCCACGCTCACCGGCTCCAGATTTATCAGCAATAAACCAGCCAGCCGGAAGGGCCGAGCGC
AGAAGTGGTCCTGCAACTTTATCCGCCTCCATCCAGTCTATTAATTGTTGCCGGGAAGCTAGAGTAAGTA
GTTCGCCAGTTAATAGTTTGCGCAACGTTGTTGCCATTGCTACAGGCATCGTGGTGTCACGCTCGTCGTT
TGGTATGGCTTCATTCAGCTCCGGTTCCCAACGATCAAGGCGAGTTACATGATCCCCCATGTTGTGCAAA
AAAGCGGTTAGCTCCTTCGGTCCTCCGATCGTTGTCAGAAGTAAGTTGGCCGCAGTGTTATCACTCATGG
TTATGGCAGCACTGCATAATTCTCTTACTGTCATGCCATCCGTAAGATGCTTTTCTGTGACTGGTGAGTA
CTCAACCAAGTCATTCTGAGAATAGTGTATGCGGCGACCGAGTTGCTCTTGCCCGGCGTCAATACGGGAT
AATACCGCGCCACATAGCAGAACTTTAAAAGTGCTCATCATTGGAAAACGTTCTTCGGGGCGAAAACTCT
CAAGGATCTTACCGCTGTTGAGATCCAGTTCGATGTAACCCACTCGTGCACCCAACTGATCTTCAGCATC
TTTTACTTTCACCAGCGTTTCTGGGTGAGCAAAAACAGGAAGGCAAAATGCCGCAAAAAAGGGAATAAGG
GCGACACGGAAATGTTGAATACTCATACTCTTCCTTTTTCAATATTATTGAAGCATTTATCAGGGTTATT
GTCTCATGAGCGGATACATATTTGAATGTATTTAGAAAAATAAACAAATAGGGGTTCCGCGCACATTTCC
CCGAAAAGTGCCACCTG
[124 nt withheld, positions 6598-6721]
C
[91 nt withheld, positions 6723-6813]
A
[49 nt withheld, positions 6815-6863]
CCTTTGACGTTGGAGTCCACGTTCTTT
[37 nt withheld, positions 6891-6927]
ACCCTATCTCGGTCTATTCTTTTGATTTATAAGGGATTTTGCCGATTTCGGCCTATTGGTTAAAAAATGA
GCTGATTTAACAAAAATTTAACGCGAATTTT
Features (pLannotate 1.2.2; 20 found; start..end, strand, type, name):
      1..25      +  rep_origin     M13 ori (fragment): M13 bacteriophage origin of replication; arrow indicates direction of (+) strand synthesis
     29..183     -  CDS            lacZα (fragment): LacZα fragment of β-galactosidase; lacZ fragment
    343..722     +  enhancer       CMV enhancer: human cytomegalovirus immediate early enhancer
    724..923     +  promoter       CMV promoter: human cytomegalovirus (CMV) immediate early promoter
    952..970     +  promoter       T7 promoter: promoter for bacteriophage T7 RNA polymerase
   1023..1049    +  CDS            3xHA (fragment): three tandem HA epitope tags
   1068..2156    +  CDS            RAD23A: RD23A_HUMAN - Experimental evidence at protein level: Swiss-Prot protein existence level 1. (Microbial infection) Involved in Vpr-dependent replication of HIV-1 in non-proliferating cells and primary macrophages. Required for the association of HIV-1 Vpr with the host proteasome. From Homo sapiens (Human).
   2260..2882    +  polyA_signal   hGH poly(A) signal: human growth hormone polyadenylation signal
   2911..3240    +  promoter       SV40 promoter: SV40 enhancer and early promoter
   3307..4098    +  CDS            neo: KKA2_KLEPN - Also known as kan, nptII. Experimental evidence at protein level: Swiss-Prot protein existence level 1. Resistance to kanamycin, neomycin, paromomycin, ribostamycin, butirosin and gentamicin B. From Klebsiella pneumoniae.
   4122..4280    +  CDS            ble (fragment): BLE_KLEPN - Experimental evidence at protein level: Swiss-Prot protein existence level 1. Binding protein with a strong affinity to the bleomycin family of antibiotics. Binds to CL990; an antimitotic-antibiotic compound. From Klebsiella pneumoniae.
   4275..4396    +  polyA_signal   SV40 poly(A) signal: SV40 polyadenylation signal
   4469..4485    -  protein_bind   lac operator: The lac repressor binds to the lac operator to inhibit transcription in E. coli. This inhibition can be relieved by adding lactose or isopropyl-β-D-thiogalactopyranoside (IPTG). lac repressor encoded by lacI
   4493..4523    -  promoter       lac promoter: promoter for the E. coli lac operon
   4538..4559    -  protein_bind   CAP binding site: CAP binding activates transcription in the presence of cAMP. E. coli catabolite activator protein
   4572..4664    -  CDS            lacI (fragment): lac repressor; lacI; The lac repressor binds to the lac operator to inhibit transcription in E. coli. This inhibition can be relieved by adding lactose or isopropyl-β-D-thiogalactopyranoside (IPTG).
   4847..5435    -  rep_origin     ori: high-copy-number ColE1/pMB1/pBR322/pUC origin of replication
   5606..6466    -  CDS            AmpR: β-lactamase; bla; confers resistance to ampicillin, carbenicillin, and related antibiotics
   6467..6571    -  promoter       AmpR promoter: bla
   6598..7026    +  rep_origin     f1 ori (sequence partly withheld): f1 bacteriophage origin of replication; arrow indicates direction of (+) strand synthesis
