[The description below was written by a language model from this plasmid's Addgene catalogue record and pLannotate feature annotations shown in this document.]
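Description:
pCMV6-AN-HA_WT RAD23A is a mammalian expression plasmid of about 7 kb, built on the commercial pCMV6-AN-HA backbone, that produces wild-type human RAD23A (UV excision repair protein RAD23 homolog A, also called HHR23A) carrying an N-terminal HA epitope tag supplied by the vector. It is maintained in E. coli at high copy through a ColE1/pUC-type origin with ampicillin selection from the β-lactamase gene. An f1 phage origin is also present, along with remnants of lacZα, the lac promoter/operator region and a lacI fragment left over from the cloning vector lineage.

Expression of the insert is driven by the human cytomegalovirus immediate early enhancer and promoter, with a T7 promoter lying just downstream that could support in vitro transcription. The annotation software labels the tag as a fragment of a 3xHA element; its short span is consistent with a single HA copy, and it sits immediately upstream of the RAD23A coding sequence. The transcript is terminated by the human growth hormone polyadenylation signal. A separate cassette places the neomycin phosphotransferase gene under the SV40 enhancer/early promoter, followed by a residual bleomycin-resistance fragment and an SV40 polyadenylation signal, allowing G418 selection of stably transfected cells.

The construct is suited to transient or stable expression of HA-tagged RAD23A in mammalian cells, where the tag permits detection or immunoprecipitation with anti-HA reagents. The associated publication concerns an interaction between RAD23A/B and Y-family DNA polymerases, suggesting use in protein interaction studies, and the "WT" designation implies it may serve as the reference for mutant versions, though the record does not describe any.
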