Addgene plasmid #201458: pCMV6-AN-HA_WT RAD23A
Purpose: Expresses human RAD23A with an N-terminal HA tag in mammalian cells
Depositing lab: Roger Woodgate. Depositing organization: National Institute of Child Health and Human Development (NICHD). Publication: A novel interaction between RAD23A/B and Y-family DNA polymerases. Ashton NW, Jaiswal N, Cestari Moreno N, Semenova IV, D'Orlando DA, Teatin Latancia M, McIntyre J, Woodgate R, Bezsonova I. J Mol Biol. 2023 Nov 5:168353. doi: 10.1016/j.jmb.2023.168353. PubMed 37935254.
Backbone
  Vector backbone: pCMV6-AN-HA
  Backbone manufacturer: Origene
  Total vector size (bp): 7036
  Vector type: Mammalian Expression
  Selectable markers: Neomycin (select with G418)
Growth in bacteria
  Bacterial resistance: Ampicillin, 100 μg/mL
  Growth temperature: 37°C
  Growth strain: DH5alpha
  Copy number: High Copy
Gene/Insert
  Gene/Insert name: UV excision repair protein RAD23 homolog A
  Species: H. sapiens (human)
  Entrez Gene: RAD23A (a.k.a. HHR23A, HR23A)
  Tag / fusion protein: HA (N terminal on backbone)
Terms and licenses: Academic/Nonprofit Terms; Industry Terms: Not Available to Industry
How to cite: pCMV6-AN-HA_WT RAD23A was a gift from Roger Woodgate (Addgene plasmid # 201458 ; http://n2t.net/addgene:201458 ; RRID:Addgene_201458)
